>Addgene plasmid #152987 | pDONR223 SARS-CoV-2 N_nostop | addgene full sequence | sequence record 298326 | Addgene NGS Result
AATTAATACGCGTACCGCTAGCCAGGAAGAGTTTGTAGAAACGCAAAAAGGCCATCCGTCAGGATGGCCT
TCTGCTTAGTTTGATGCCTGGCAGTTTATGGCGGGCGTCCTGCCCGCCACCCTCCGGGCCGTTGCTTCAC
AACGTTCAAATCCGCTCCCGGCGGATTTGTCCTACTCAGGAGAGCGTTCACCGACAAACAACAGATAAAA
CGAAAGGCCCAGTCTTCCGACTGAGCCTTTCGTTTTATTTGATGCCTGGCAGTTCCCTACTCTCGCGTTA
ACGCTAGCATGGATGTTTTCCCAGTCACGACGTTGTAAAACGACGGCCAGTCTTAAGCTCGGGCCCCAAA
TAATGATTTTATTTTGACTGATAGTGACCTGTTCGTTGCAACAAATTGATGAGCAATGCTTTTTTATAAT
GCCAACTTTGTACAAAAAAGTTGGCATGTCCGACAACGGTCCCCAGAACCAGCGTAACGCTCCAAGGATC
ACCTTCGGTGGACCTAGCGACTCCACCGGCAGCAACCAGAACGGAGAACGCTCCGGAGCCAGAAGCAAGC
AGCGTAGGCCACAGGGCCTGCCTAACAACACCGCCAGCTGGTTCACCGCTCTGACCCAGCACGGAAAGGA
AGACCTGAAGTTCCCAAGGGGACAGGGCGTGCCAATCAACACCAACAGCTCTCCAGACGACCAGATCGGA
TACTACAGGCGTGCCACCAGGCGCATCAGAGGAGGCGACGGAAAGATGAAGGACCTGTCTCCTAGGTGGT
ACTTCTACTACCTGGGCACCGGACCAGAGGCTGGTCTGCCATACGGCGCCAACAAGGACGGCATCATCTG
GGTGGCTACCGAGGGAGCTCTGAACACCCCAAAGGACCACATCGGAACCCGTAACCCTGCCAACAACGCT
GCCATCGTGCTGCAGCTGCCACAGGGAACCACCCTGCCCAAGGGATTCTACGCTGAGGGCTCCAGGGGTG
GAAGCCAGGCTAGCTCTCGTTCTTCCAGCCGTTCTAGGAACAGCTCCCGCAACTCTACCCCAGGAAGCTC
CAGAGGCACCAGCCCAGCTCGTATGGCCGGCAACGGAGGTGACGCCGCTCTGGCTCTGCTGCTGCTGGAC
CGTCTGAACCAGCTGGAAAGCAAGATGTCCGGAAAGGGTCAGCAGCAGCAGGGCCAGACCGTGACCAAGA
AGTCTGCCGCTGAGGCCTCTAAGAAGCCCAGGCAGAAGAGGACCGCTACCAAGGCCTACAACGTGACCCA
GGCCTTCGGAAGACGTGGACCTGAACAGACCCAGGGAAACTTCGGCGACCAGGAGCTGATCCGCCAGGGA
ACCGACTACAAGCACTGGCCACAGATCGCTCAGTTCGCCCCTTCTGCTAGCGCCTTCTTCGGAATGTCCA
GGATCGGAATGGAGGTGACCCCTTCCGGCACCTGGCTGACCTACACCGGAGCTATCAAGCTGGACGACAA
GGACCCCAACTTCAAGGACCAGGTGATCCTGCTGAACAAGCACATCGACGCCTACAAGACCTTCCCACCT
ACCGAGCCAAAGAAGGACAAGAAGAAGAAGGCCGACGAAACCCAGGCCCTGCCACAGAGGCAGAAGAAGC
AGCAGACCGTGACCCTGCTGCCAGCTGCTGACCTGGACGACTTCTCCAAGCAGCTGCAGCAGTCTATGAG
CTCTGCTGACTCCACCCAGGCTTACCCAACTTTCTTGTACAAAGTTGGCATTATAAGAAAGCATTGCTTA
TCAATTTGTTGCAACGAACAGGTCACTATCAGTCAAAATAAAATCATTATTTGCCATCCAGCTGATATCC
CCTATAGTGAGTCGTATTACATGGTCATAGCTGTTTCCTGGCAGCTCTGGCCCGTGTCTCAAAATCTCTG
ATGTTACATTGCACAAGATAAAAATATATCATCATGCCTCCTCTAGACCAGCCAGGACAGAAATGCCTCG
ACTTCGCTGCTACCCAAGGTTGCCGGGTGACGCACACCGTGGAAACGGATGAAGGCACGAACCCAGTGGA
CATAAGCCTGTTCGGTTCGTAAGCTGTAATGCAAGTAGCGTATGCGCTCACGCAACTGGTCCAGAACCTT
GACCGAACGCAGCGGTGGTAACGGCGCAGTGGCGGTTTTCATGGCTTGTTATGACTGTTTTTTTGGGGTA
CAGTCTATGCCTCGGGCATCCAAGCAGCAAGCGCGTTACGCCGTGGGTCGATGTTTGATGTTATGGAGCA
GCAACGATGTTACGCAGCAGGGCAGTCGCCCTAAAACAAAGTTAAACATTATGAGGGAAGCGGTGATCGC
CGAAGTATCGACTCAACTATCAGAGGTAGTTGGCGTCATCGAGCGCCATCTCGAACCGACGTTGCTGGCC
GTACATTTGTACGGCTCCGCAGTGGATGGCGGCCTGAAGCCACACAGTGATATTGATTTGCTGGTTACGG
TGACCGTAAGGCTTGATGAAACAACGCGGCGAGCTTTGATCAACGACCTTTTGGAAACTTCGGCTTCCCC
TGGAGAGAGCGAGATTCTCCGCGCTGTAGAAGTCACCATTGTTGTGCACGACGACATCATTCCGTGGCGT
TATCCAGCTAAGCGCGAACTGCAATTTGGAGAATGGCAGCGCAATGACATTCTTGCAGGTATCTTCGAGC
CAGCCACGATCGACATTGATCTGGCTATCTTGCTGACAAAAGCAAGAGAACATAGCGTTGCCTTGGTAGG
TCCAGCGGCGGAGGAACTCTTTGATCCGGTTCCTGAACAGGATCTATTTGAGGCGCTAAATGAAACCTTA
ACGCTATGGAACTCGCCGCCCGACTGGGCTGGCGATGAGCGAAATGTAGTGCTTACGTTGTCCCGCATTT
GGTACAGCGCAGTAACCGGCAAAATCGCGCCGAAGGATGTCGCTGCCGACTGGGCAATGGAGCGCCTGCC
GGCCCAGTATCAGCCCGTCATACTTGAAGCTAGACAGGCTTATCTTGGACAAGAAGAAGATCGCTTGGCC
TCGCGCGCAGATCAGTTGGAAGAATTTGTCCACTACGTGAAAGGCGAGATCACCAAGGTAGTCGGCAAAT
AACCCTCGAGCCACCCATGACCAAAATCCCTTAACGTGAGTTACGCGTCGTTCCACTGAGCGTCAGACCC
CGTAGAAAAGATCAAAGGATCTTCTTGAGATCCTTTTTTTCTGCGCGTAATCTGCTGCTTGCAAACAAAA
AAACCACCGCTACCAGCGGTGGTTTGTTTGCCGGATCAAGAGCTACCAACTCTTTTTCCGAAGGTAACTG
GCTTCAGCAGAGCGCAGATACCAAATACTGTTCTTCTAGTGTAGCCGTAGTTAGGCCACCACTTCAAGAA
CTCTGTAGCACCGCCTACATACCTCGCTCTGCTAATCCTGTTACCAGTGGCTGCTGCCAGTGGCGATAAG
TCGTGTCTTACCGGGTTGGACTCAAGACGATAGTTACCGGATAAGGCGCAGCGGTCGGGCTGAACGGGGG
GTTCGTGCACACAGCCCAGCTTGGAGCGAACGACCTACACCGAACTGAGATACCTACAGCGTGAGCTATG
AGAAAGCGCCACGCTTCCCGAAGGGAGAAAGGCGGACAGGTATCCGGTAAGCGGCAGGGTCGGAACAGGA
GAGCGCACGAGGGAGCTTCCAGGGGGAAACGCCTGGTATCTTTATAGTCCTGTCGGGTTTCGCCACCTCT
GACTTGAGCGTCGATTTTTGTGATGCTCGTCAGGGGGGCGGAGCCTATGGAAAAACGCCAGCAACGCGGC
CTTTTTACGGTTCCTGGCCTTTTGCTGGCCTTTTGCTCACATGTTCTTTCCTGCGTTATCCCCTGATTCT
GTGGATAACCGTATTACCGCCTTTGAGTGAGCTGATACCGCTCGCCGCAGCCGAACGACCGAGCGCAGCG
AGTCAGTGAGCGAGGAAGCGGAAGAGCGCCCAATACGCAAACCGCCTCTCCCCGCGCGTTGGCCGATTCA
TTAATGCAGCTGGCACGACAGGTTTCCCGACTGGAAAGCGGGCAGTGAGCGCAACGC
Features (pLannotate 1.2.2; 12 found; start..end, strand, type, name):
     46..73      -  terminator     rrnB T2 terminator: transcription terminator T2 from the E. coli rrnB gene
    205..248     +  terminator     rrnB T1 terminator: Escherichia coli rrnB; transcription terminator T1 from the E. coli rrnB gene
    295..331     -  CDS            lacZα (fragment): LacZα fragment of β-galactosidase; lacZ fragment
    348..443     +  protein_bind   attL3: mutant version of attL; recombination site for the Gateway® LR reaction LR Clonase™
    446..1702    +  CDS            N: NCAP_SARS2 - Experimental evidence at protein level: Swiss-Prot protein existence level 1. Packages the positive strand viral genome RNA into a helical ribonucleocapsid (RNP) and plays a fundamental role during virion assembly through its interactions with the viral genome and membrane protein M. Plays an important role in enhancing the efficiency of subgenomic viral RNA transcription as well as viral replication (By similarity). May modulate transforming growth factor-beta signaling by binding host smad3 (By similarity). From Severe acute respiratory syndrome coronavirus 2 (2019-nCoV) (SARS-C
   1704..1803    -  protein_bind   attL2: mutant version of attL; recombination site for the Gateway® LR reaction LR Clonase™
   1821..1839    -  promoter       T7 promoter: promoter for bacteriophage T7 RNA polymerase
   2029..2052    +  promoter       Pc promoter (fragment): intI1 (promoter lies within the coding sequence); class 1 integron promoter
   2228..2284    +  CDS            GmR (fragment): gentamycin acetyltransferase; aacC1; confers resistance to gentamycin
   2291..3082    +  CDS            SmR: aminoglycoside adenylyltransferase (Murphy, 1985); aadA; confers resistance to spectinomycin and streptomycin
   3175..3763    +  rep_origin     ori: high-copy-number ColE1/pMB1/pBR322/pUC origin of replication
   3946..4038    +  CDS            lacI (fragment): lac repressor; lacI; The lac repressor binds to the lac operator to inhibit transcription in E. coli. This inhibition can be relieved by adding lactose or isopropyl-β-D-thiogalactopyranoside (IPTG).
