[The description below was written by a language model from this plasmid's Addgene catalogue record and pLannotate feature annotations shown in this document.]
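Description:
pDONR223 SARS-CoV-2 N_nostop is a Gateway-compatible entry clone built on the pDONR223 backbone and carrying the coding sequence of the nucleocapsid (N) gene from SARS-CoV-2 isolate Wuhan-Hu-1. It is a bacterial cloning plasmid rather than an expression vector. It replicates in E. coli from a high-copy ColE1/pUC-type origin and is selected with spectinomycin through the aadA (SmR) aminoglycoside adenylyltransferase gene, which lies downstream of a class 1 integron Pc promoter fragment and a short remnant of a gentamicin resistance gene. The sequenced plasmid is 4,047 nt. This is smaller than the listed empty backbone, as expected when the donor vector's counter-selection cassette is replaced by the insert during Gateway cloning.

The 1,257 bp N open reading frame was made synthetically and contains many synonymous changes from codon optimization, so the encoded protein is unchanged. It is flanked by two attL recombination sites, one annotated by the software as attL3 and the other as attL2. These sites allow LR Clonase-mediated transfer of the ORF into any compatible destination vector. As the name indicates, the insert lacks a stop codon, so after transfer it can be read through into a C-terminal tag or fusion partner supplied by the destination vector. The entry clone has no promoter positioned to drive N expression. The annotated T7 promoter sits outside the attL2 site on the opposite strand, and rrnB T1 and T2 terminators upstream of the cassette insulate it from read-through transcription. Short lacZα and lacI fragments are backbone remnants. The plasmid belongs to a collection of SARS-CoV-2 coding regions intended as a flexible source for making expression constructs.
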