Addgene plasmid #152987: pDONR223 SARS-CoV-2 N_nostop
Purpose: Gateway-compatible Entry vector, with insert of N gene's CDS from SARS-CoV-2 isolate Wuhan-Hu-1
Depositing lab: Fritz Roth. Depositing organization: Sinai Health System. Publication: A Comprehensive, Flexible Collection of SARS-CoV-2 Coding Regions. Kim DK, Knapp JJ, Kuang D, Chawla A, Cassonnet P, Lee H, Sheykhkarimli D, Samavarchi-Tehrani P, Abdouni H, Rayhan A, Li R, Pogoutse O, Coyaud E, van der Werf S, Demeret C, Gingras AC, Taipale M, Raught B, Jacob Y, Roth FP. G3 (Bethesda). 2020 Aug 6. pii: g3.120.401554. doi: 10.1534/g3.120.401554. PubMed 32763951.
Backbone
  Vector backbone: pDONR223
  Backbone manufacturer: Rual et al, Genome Res. 14:2128-2135, 2004
  Backbone size w/o insert (bp): 5005
  Vector type: Gateway-compatible Entry vector
Growth in bacteria
  Bacterial resistance: Spectinomycin, 50 μg/mL
  Growth temperature: 37°C
  Growth strain: DH5alpha
  Copy number: Unknown
Gene/Insert
  Gene/Insert name: N
  Species: SARS-CoV-2 isolate Wuhan-Hu-1
  Insert size (bp): 1257
  Mutation: Many synonymous changes due to codon optimization
  Cloning method: Gateway Cloning
  Sequencing primers: 5′ M13 F; 3′ M13 R
Resource information
  A portion of this plasmid was derived from a plasmid made by: Synthesized from GenScript
Terms and licenses: Academic/Nonprofit Terms; Industry Terms
How to cite: pDONR223 SARS-CoV-2 N_nostop was a gift from Fritz Roth (Addgene plasmid # 152987 ; http://n2t.net/addgene:152987 ; RRID:Addgene_152987)
