>Addgene plasmid #152987 | pDONR223 SARS-CoV-2 N_nostop | depositor partial sequence | sequence record 296000 | Inserted CDS without stop codon
ATGTCCGACAACGGTCCCCAGAACCAGCGTAACGCTCCAAGGATCACCTTCGGTGGACCTAGCGACTCCA
CCGGCAGCAACCAGAACGGAGAACGCTCCGGAGCCAGAAGCAAGCAGCGTAGGCCACAGGGCCTGCCTAA
CAACACCGCCAGCTGGTTCACCGCTCTGACCCAGCACGGAAAGGAAGACCTGAAGTTCCCAAGGGGACAG
GGCGTGCCAATCAACACCAACAGCTCTCCAGACGACCAGATCGGATACTACAGGCGTGCCACCAGGCGCA
TCAGAGGAGGCGACGGAAAGATGAAGGACCTGTCTCCTAGGTGGTACTTCTACTACCTGGGCACCGGACC
AGAGGCTGGTCTGCCATACGGCGCCAACAAGGACGGCATCATCTGGGTGGCTACCGAGGGAGCTCTGAAC
ACCCCAAAGGACCACATCGGAACCCGTAACCCTGCCAACAACGCTGCCATCGTGCTGCAGCTGCCACAGG
GAACCACCCTGCCCAAGGGATTCTACGCTGAGGGCTCCAGGGGTGGAAGCCAGGCTAGCTCTCGTTCTTC
CAGCCGTTCTAGGAACAGCTCCCGCAACTCTACCCCAGGAAGCTCCAGAGGCACCAGCCCAGCTCGTATG
GCCGGCAACGGAGGTGACGCCGCTCTGGCTCTGCTGCTGCTGGACCGTCTGAACCAGCTGGAAAGCAAGA
TGTCCGGAAAGGGTCAGCAGCAGCAGGGCCAGACCGTGACCAAGAAGTCTGCCGCTGAGGCCTCTAAGAA
GCCCAGGCAGAAGAGGACCGCTACCAAGGCCTACAACGTGACCCAGGCCTTCGGAAGACGTGGACCTGAA
CAGACCCAGGGAAACTTCGGCGACCAGGAGCTGATCCGCCAGGGAACCGACTACAAGCACTGGCCACAGA
TCGCTCAGTTCGCCCCTTCTGCTAGCGCCTTCTTCGGAATGTCCAGGATCGGAATGGAGGTGACCCCTTC
CGGCACCTGGCTGACCTACACCGGAGCTATCAAGCTGGACGACAAGGACCCCAACTTCAAGGACCAGGTG
ATCCTGCTGAACAAGCACATCGACGCCTACAAGACCTTCCCACCTACCGAGCCAAAGAAGGACAAGAAGA
AGAAGGCCGACGAAACCCAGGCCCTGCCACAGAGGCAGAAGAAGCAGCAGACCGTGACCCTGCTGCCAGC
TGCTGACCTGGACGACTTCTCCAAGCAGCTGCAGCAGTCTATGAGCTCTGCTGACTCCACCCAGGCT
